>Addgene plasmid #190234 | pAAV2-SynTetOff-FGL | addgene full sequence | sequence record 377169 | Addgene NGS Result
CTGGCCTTTTGCTCACATGTCCTGCAGGCAGCTGCGCGCTCGCTCGCTCACTGAGGCCGCCCGGGCGTCG
GGCGACCTTTGGTCGCCCGGCCTCAGTGAGCGAGCGAGCGCGCAGAGAGGGAGTGGCCAACTCCATCACT
AGGGGTTCCTGCGGCCGCACGCGTACAAGTTTGTACAAAAAAGCAGGCTTTGGATCTTACCACATTTGTA
GAGGTTTTACTTGCTTTAAAAAACCTCCCACACCTCCCCCTGAACCTGAAACATAAAATGAATGCAATTG
TTGTTGTTAACTTGTTTATTGCAGCTTATAATGGTTACAAATAAAGCAATAGCATCACAAATTTCACAAA
TAAAGCATTTTTTTCACTGCATTCTAGTTGTGGTTTGTCCAAACTCATCAATGTATCTTATCATGTCTGA
GATCCTTACTTAGTTACCCGGGGAGCATGTCAAGGTCAAAATCGTCAAGAGCGTCAGCAGGCAGCATATC
AAGGTCAAAGTCGTCAAGGGCATCGGCTGGGAGCATGTCTAAGTCAAAATCGTCAAGGGCGTCGGCCGGC
CCGCCGCTTTCGCACTTTAGCTGTTTCTCCAGGCCACATATGATTAGTTCCAGGCCGAAAAGGAAGGCAG
GTTCGGCTCCCTGATGGTCGAACAGCTCAATTGCTTGTCTCAGAAGTGGGGGCATAGAATCGGTGGTAGG
TGTCTCTCTTTCCTCTTTTGCTACTTGATGCTCCTGATCCTCCAATACGCAGCCCAGTGTAAAGTGGCCC
ACGGCGGACAGAGCGTACAGTGCGTTCTCCAGGGAGAAGCCTTGCTGACACAGGAACGCGAGCTGATTTT
CCAGGGTTTCGTACTGTTTCTCTGTTGGGCGGGTGCCGAGATGCACTTTAGCCCCGTCGCGATGTGAGAG
GAGAGCACAGCGGAATGACTTGGCGTTGTTCCGCAGAAAGTCTTGCCATGACTCGCCTTCCAGGGGGCAG
AAGTGGGTATGATGCCTGTCCAGCATCTCGATTGCCAGGGCATCGAGCAGGGCCCGCTTGTTCTTCACGT
GCCAGTACAGGGTAGGCTGCTCAACTCCCAGCTTTTGAGCGAGTTTCCTTGTCGTCAGGCCTTCGATACC
GACTTCATTGAGTAATTCCAGAGCAGAGTTTATGACTTTGCTCTTGTCCAGTCTAGACATGGTGAATTCG
ATATCAAGCTTATCGATACCGTCCGCCGCAGCGCAGATGGTCGCGCCCGTGCCCCCCTATCTCGCGCCTC
GCGTGGTGCGGTCCGGCTGGGCCGGCGGCGGCGCGGACGCGACCAAGGTGGCCGGGAAGGGGAGTTTGCG
GGGGACCGGCGAGTGACGTCAGCGCGCCTTCAGTGCTGAGGCGGCGGTGGCGCGCGCCGCCAGGCGGGGG
CGAAGGCACTGTCCGCGGTGCTGAAGCTGGCAGTGCGCACGCGCCTCGCCGCATCCTGTTTCCCCTCCCC
CTCTCTGATAGGGGATGCGCAATTTGGGGAATGGGGGTTGGGTGCTTGTCCAGTGGGTCGGGGTCGGTCG
TCAGGTAGGCACCCCCACCCCGCCTCATCCTGGTCCTAAAACCCACTTGCACTCATACGCAGGGCCCTCT
GCAGCTCGACCGCGCCGCCCCGGGCGGCTCGCTGCTGCCCCCTAGCGGGGGAGGGACGTAATTACATCCC
TGGGGGCTTTGGGGGGGCTCGAGTTTACTCCCTATCAGTGATAGAGAACGTATGTCGAGTTTACTCCCTA
TCAGTGATAGAGAACGATGTCGAGTTTACTCCCTATCAGTGATAGAGAACGTATGTCGAGTTTACTCCCT
ATCAGTGATAGAGAACGTATGTCGAGTTTACTCCCTATCAGTGATAGAGAACGTATGTCGAGTTTATCCC
TATCAGTGATAGAGAACGTATGTCGAGTTTACTCCCTATCAGTGATAGAGAACGTATGTCGAGGTAGGCG
TGTACGGTGGGAGGCCTATATAAGCAGAGCTCGTTTAGTGAACCGTCAGATCGCCTGGAGAATTCGAGCT
CGGTACCCGGGGATCTGCCACCATGGGCTGTGTGCAATGTAAGGATAAAGAAGCAACAAAACTGACGGGG
GGATCCATCGCCACCATGGTGAGCAAGGGCGAGGAGCTGTTCACCGGGGTGGTGCCCATCCTGGTCGAGC
TGGACGGCGACGTAAACGGCCACAAGTTCAGCGTGTCCGGCGAGGGCGAGGGCGATGCCACCTACGGCAA
GCTGACCCTGAAGTTCATCTGCACCACCGGCAAGCTGCCCGTGCCCTGGCCCACCCTCGTGACCACCCTG
ACCTACGGCGTGCAGTGCTTCAGCCGCTACCCCGACCACATGAAGCAGCACGACTTCTTCAAGTCCGCCA
TGCCCGAAGGCTACGTCCAGGAGCGCACCATCTTCTTCAAGGACGACGGCAACTACAAGACCCGCGCCGA
GGTGAAGTTCGAGGGCGACACCCTGGTGAACCGCATCGAGCTGAAGGGCATCGACTTCAAGGAGGACGGC
AACATCCTGGGGCACAAGCTGGAGTACAACTACAACAGCCACAACGTCTATATCATGGCCGACAAGCAGA
AGAACGGCATCAAGGTGAACTTCAAGATCCGCCACAACATCGAGGACGGCAGCGTGCAGCTCGCCGACCA
CTACCAGCAGAACACCCCCATCGGCGACGGCCCCGTGCTGCTGCCCGACAACCACTACCTGAGCACCCAG
TCCGCCCTGAGCAAAGACCCCAACGAGAAGCGCGATCACATGGTCCTGCTGGAGTTCGTGACCGCCGCCG
GGATCACTCTCGGCATGGACGAGCTGTACAAGCACAGGAACTGGCGGCTGAAGAACATCAACAGCATAAA
CTTTGACAACCCAGTCTACCAGAAGACCACAGAGGACGAGCTCCACATTTGCCGAAGCCAGGATGGCTAT
ACCTACCCCTCAAGACAGATGGTCAGCCTGGAGGACGATGTGGCATGAACGCGTCTGTGCCTTCTAGTTG
CCAGCCATCTGTTGTTTGCCCCTCCCCCGTGCCTTCCTTGACCCTGGAAGGTGCCACTCCCACTGTCCTT
TCCTAATAAAATGAGGAAATTGCATCGCATTGTCTGAGTAGGTGTCATTCTATTCTGGGGGGTGGGGTGG
GGCAGGACAGCAAGGGGGAGGATTGGGAAGACAATAGCAGGCATGCTGGGGATGCGGTGGGCTCTATGGG
CGGCCGCGTCGAGATATCTAGACCCAGCTTTCTTGTACAAAGTGGTCACGTGCGGACCGAGCGGCCGCAG
GAACCCCTAGTGATGGAGTTGGCCACTCCCTCTCTGCGCGCTCGCTCGCTCACTGAGGCCGGGCGACCAA
AGGTCGCCCGACGCCCGGGCTTTGCCCGGGCGGCCTCAGTGAGCGAGCGAGCGCGCAGCTGCCTGCAGGG
GCGCCTGATGCGGTATTTTCTCCTTACGCATCTGTGCGGTATTTCACACCGCATA
[95 nt withheld, positions 3486-3580]
T
[46 nt withheld, positions 3582-3627]
C
[141 nt withheld, positions 3629-3769]
CCTTTGACGTTGGAGTCCACGTTCTTT
[37 nt withheld, positions 3797-3833]
ACTCTATCTCGGGCTATTCTTTTGATTTATAAGGGATTTTGCCGATTTCGGTCTATTGGTTAAAAAATGA
GCTGATTTAACAAAAATTTAACGCGAATTTTAACAAAATATTAACGTTTACAATTTTATGGTGCACTCTC
AGTACAATCTGCTCTGATGCCGCATAGTTAAGCCAGCCCCGACACCCGCCAACACCCGCTGACGCGCCCT
GACGGGCTTGTCTGCTCCCGGCATCCGCTTACAGACAAGCTGTGACCGTCTCCGGGAGCTGCATGTGTCA
GAGGTTTTCACCGTCATCACCGAAACGCGCGAGACGAAAGGGCCTCGTGATACGCCTATTTTTATAGGTT
AATGTCATGATAATAATGGTTTCTTAGACGTCAGGTGGCACTTTTCGGGGAAATGTGCGCGGAACCCCTA
TTTGTTTATTTTTCTAAATACATTCAAATATGTATCCGCTCATGAGACAATAACCCTGATAAATGCTTCA
ATAATATTGAAAAAGGAAGAGTATGAGTATTCAACATTTCCGTGTCGCCCTTATTCCCTTTTTTGCGGCA
TTTTGCCTTCCTGTTTTTGCTCACCCAGAAACGCTGGTGAAAGTAAAAGATGCTGAAGATCAGTTGGGTG
CACGAGTGGGTTACATCGAACTGGATCTCAACAGCGGTAAGATCCTTGAGAGTTTTCGCCCCGAAGAACG
TTTTCCAATGATGAGCACTTTTAAAGTTCTGCTATGTGGCGCGGTATTATCCCGTATTGACGCCGGGCAA
GAGCAACTCGGTCGCCGCATACACTATTCTCAGAATGACTTGGTTGAGTACTCACCAGTCACAGAAAAGC
ATCTTACGGATGGCATGACAGTAAGAGAATTATGCAGTGCTGCCATAACCATGAGTGATAACACTGCGGC
CAACTTACTTCTGACAACGATCGGAGGACCGAAGGAGCTAACCGCTTTTTTGCACAACATGGGGGATCAT
GTAACTCGCCTTGATCGTTGGGAACCGGAGCTGAATGAAGCCATACCAAACGACGAGCGTGACACCACGA
TGCCTGTAGCAATGGCAACAACGTTGCGCAAACTATTAACTGGCGAACTACTTACTCTAGCTTCCCGGCA
ACAATTAATAGACTGGATGGAGGCGGATAAAGTTGCAGGACCACTTCTGCGCTCGGCCCTTCCGGCTGGC
TGGTTTATTGCTGATAAATCTGGAGCCGGTGAGCGTGGGTCTCGCGGTATCATTGCAGCACTGGGGCCAG
ATGGTAAGCCCTCCCGTATCGTAGTTATCTACACGACGGGGAGTCAGGCAACTATGGATGAACGAAATAG
ACAGATCGCTGAGATAGGTGCCTCACTGATTAAGCATTGGTAACTGTCAGACCAAGTTTACTCATATATA
CTTTAGATTGATTTAAAACTTCATTTTTAATTTAAAAGGATCTAGGTGAAGATCCTTTTTGATAATCTCA
TGACCAAAATCCCTTAACGTGAGTTTTCGTTCCACTGAGCGTCAGACCCCGTAGAAAAGATCAAAGGATC
TTCTTGAGATCCTTTTTTTCTGCGCGTAATCTGCTGCTTGCAAACAAAAAAACCACCGCTACCAGCGGTG
GTTTGTTTGCCGGATCAAGAGCTACCAACTCTTTTTCCGAAGGTAACTGGCTTCAGCAGAGCGCAGATAC
CAAATACTGTTCTTCTAGTGTAGCCGTAGTTAGGCCACCACTTCAAGAACTCTGTAGCACCGCCTACATA
CCTCGCTCTGCTAATCCTGTTACCAGTGGCTGCTGCCAGTGGCGATAAGTCGTGTCTTACCGGGTTGGAC
TCAAGACGATAGTTACCGGATAAGGCGCAGCGGTCGGGCTGAACGGGGGGTTCGTGCACACAGCCCAGCT
TGGAGCGAACGACCTACACCGAACTGAGATACCTACAGCGTGAGCTATGAGAAAGCGCCACGCTTCCCGA
AGGGAGAAAGGCGGACAGGTATCCGGTAAGCGGCAGGGTCGGAACAGGAGAGCGCACGAGGGAGCTTCCA
GGGGGAAACGCCTGGTATCTTTATAGTCCTGTCGGGTTTCGCCACCTCTGACTTGAGCGTCGATTTTTGT
GATGCTCGTCAGGGGGGCGGAGCCTATGGAAAAACGCCAGCAACGCGGCCTTTTTACGGTTCCTGGCCTT
TTG
Features (pLannotate 1.2.2; 23 found; start..end, strand, type, name):
     32..59      +  repeat_region  AAV2 ITR (fragment): inverted terminal repeat of adeno-associated virus serotype 2 inverted
     88..115     +  repeat_region  AAV2 ITR (fragment): inverted terminal repeat of adeno-associated virus serotype 2 inverted
    165..189     +  protein_bind   attB1: mutant version of attB; recombination site for the Gateway® BP reaction BP Clonase™
    198..266     +  CDS            large T antigen (fragment): large T antigen from SV40 (simian virus 40)
    289..410     +  polyA_signal   SV40 poly(A) signal: SV40 polyadenylation signal
    443..553     -  CDS            VP48: 3 tandem repeats of the minimal activation domain of herpes simplex virus VP16 (Cheng et al., 2013)
    483..1180    -  CDS            rtTA3 (fragment): reverse tetracycline transactivator 3 activates expression from Tet-responsive promoters in the presence of doxycycline
   1184..1213    +  misc_feature   MCS (fragment): pBluescript multiple cloning site
   1214..1593    -  promoter       hSyn promoter (fragment): human synapsin I promoter; confers neuron-specific expression (Kügler et al., 2003)
   1701..2015    +  promoter       tight TRE promoter: Tet-responsive promoter PTight, consisting of seven tet operator sequences followed by the minimal CMV promoter
   2020..2045    +  misc_feature   MCS (fragment): pUC18/19 multiple cloning site
   2116..2832    +  CDS            EGFP: EGFP is a basic (constitutively fluorescent) green fluorescent protein published in 1996, derived from Aequorea victoria. It is reported to be a rapidly-maturing weak dimer with moderate acid sensitivity.
   2836..2985    +  CDS            Ldlr (fragment): LDLR_MOUSE - Experimental evidence at protein level: Swiss-Prot protein existence level 1. Binds LDL, the major cholesterol-carrying lipoprotein of plasma, and transports it into cells by endocytosis. In order to be internalized, the receptor-ligand complexes must first cluster into clathrin-coated pits. From Mus musculus (Mouse).
   2995..3219    +  polyA_signal   bGH poly(A) signal: bovine growth hormone polyadenylation signal
   3242..3266    -  protein_bind   attB2: mutant version of attB; recombination site for the Gateway® BP reaction BP Clonase™
   3289..3429    +  repeat_region  AAV2 ITR: inverted terminal repeat of adeno-associated virus serotype 2 inverted
   3434..3485    -  misc_feature   bom (fragment): basis of mobility region from pBR322
   3504..3959    +  rep_origin     f1 ori (sequence partly withheld): f1 bacteriophage origin of replication; arrow indicates direction of (+) strand synthesis
   3960..4009    -  misc_feature   bom (fragment): basis of mobility region from pBR322
   4111..4146    -  CDS            rop (fragment): Rop protein, which maintains plasmids at low copy number; rop
   4241..4345    +  promoter       AmpR promoter: bla
   4346..5206    +  CDS            AmpR: β-lactamase; bla; confers resistance to ampicillin, carbenicillin, and related antibiotics
   5377..5965    +  rep_origin     ori: high-copy-number ColE1/pMB1/pBR322/pUC origin of replication
