[The description below was written by a language model from this plasmid's Addgene catalogue record and pLannotate feature annotations shown in this document.]
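Description:
pAAV2-SynTetOff-FGL is an adeno-associated virus serotype 2 transfer plasmid built on the pAAV-MCS backbone. It is designed to drive very strong reporter expression in neurons from a single vector carrying both halves of a Tet-Off system. It is propagated in bacteria as a high-copy plasmid through a ColE1/pUC-type origin and selected with ampicillin (AmpR/bla). An f1 origin is also present. The payload lies between AAV2 inverted terminal repeats, which allow the intervening DNA to be packaged into AAV particles. One ITR is annotated only as short fragments in the sequenced record. This may reflect the difficulty of sequencing or annotating these repeats, although the record does not say.

Between the ITRs, two expression units are arranged back to back, and the pair is flanked by Gateway attB1 and attB2 sites. On the reverse strand, a human synapsin I promoter fragment confers neuron specificity and drives a tetracycline-controlled transactivator with VP16-derived minimal activation domains, terminated by an SV40 poly(A) signal. The automated annotation labels this transactivator as an rtTA3 fragment, but the construct name and source publication indicate a Tet-Off arrangement, in which the activator is active without doxycycline. On the forward strand, a tight TRE promoter (seven tet operators plus a minimal CMV promoter) drives the reporter, followed by a bGH poly(A) signal. The reporter, FGL, is EGFP with an N-terminal myristoylation signal for membrane anchoring, fused at its C terminus to a mouse LDL receptor C-terminal sequence that serves as a somatodendritic targeting signal. The neuron-specific promoter therefore acts through transactivator amplification to give high-level labelling of neuronal cell bodies and dendrites.
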