Addgene plasmid #190234: pAAV2-SynTetOff-FGL
Purpose: AAV vector, high-level expression of myrGFP with a somatodendritic-targeting signal (FGL) in neuronal cells
Depositing lab: Hiroyuki Hioki. Depositing organization: Juntendo University. Publication: A Single Vector Platform for High-Level Gene Transduction of Central Neurons: Adeno-Associated Virus Vector Equipped with the Tet-Off System. Sohn J, Takahashi M, Okamoto S, Ishida Y, Furuta T, Hioki H. PLoS One. 2017 Jan 6;12(1):e0169611. doi: 10.1371/journal.pone.0169611. eCollection 2017. PubMed 28060929.
Backbone
  Vector backbone: pAAV-MCS
  Backbone manufacturer: Stratagene
  Backbone size w/o insert (bp): 4650
  Vector type: Mammalian Expression, AAV
Growth in bacteria
  Bacterial resistance: Ampicillin, 100 μg/mL
  Growth temperature: 37°C
  Growth strain: NEB Stable
  Copy number: High Copy
Gene/Insert
  Gene/Insert name: EGFP
  Species: aequorea victoria
  Insert size (bp): 720
  Tag / fusion protein: myristoylation signal sequence (N terminal on insert); LDLR C-terminal sequence (C terminal on insert)
Terms and licenses: Academic/Nonprofit Terms; Industry Terms: Not Available to Industry
How to cite: pAAV2-SynTetOff-FGL was a gift from Hiroyuki Hioki (Addgene plasmid # 190234 ; http://n2t.net/addgene:190234 ; RRID:Addgene_190234)
